>Addgene plasmid #156839 | pD649-HAsp-NTRK2-Fc(DAPA)-AviTag-6xHis | addgene full sequence | sequence record 412913 | Addgene NGS Result
TTTCAATATTATTGAAGCATTTATCAGGGTTATTGTCTCATGAGCGGATACATATTTGAATGTATTTAGA
AAAATAAACAAATAGGGGTCAGTGTTACAACCAATTAACCAATTCTGAACATTATCGCGAGCCCATTTAT
ACCTGAATATGGCTCATAACACCCCTTGCTCATGACCAAAATCCCTTAACGTGAGTTACGCGCGCGTCGT
TCCACTGAGCGTCAGACCCCGTAGAAAAGATCAAAGGATCTTCTTGAGATCCTTTTTTTCTGCGCGTAAT
CTGCTGCTTGCAAACAAAAAAACCACCGCTACCAGCGGTGGTTTGTTTGCCGGATCAAGAGCTACCAACT
CTTTTTCCGAAGGTAACTGGCTTCAGCAGAGCGCAGATACCAAATACTGTTCTTCTAGTGTAGCCGTAGT
TAGCCCACCACTTCAAGAACTCTGTAGCACCGCCTACATACCTCGCTCTGCTAATCCTGTTACCAGTGGC
TGCTGCCAGTGGCGATAAGTCGTGTCTTACCGGGTTGGACTCAAGACGATAGTTACCGGATAAGGCGCAG
CGGTCGGGCTGAACGGGGGGTTCGTGCACACAGCCCAGCTTGGAGCGAACGACCTACACCGAACTGAGAT
ACCTACAGCGTGAGCTATGAGAAAGCGCCACGCTTCCCGAAGGGAGAAAGGCGGACAGGTATCCGGTAAG
CGGCAGGGTCGGAACAGGAGAGCGCACGAGGGAGCTTCCAGGGGGAAACGCCTGGTATCTTTATAGTCCT
GTCGGGTTTCGCCACCTCTGACTTGAGCGTCGATTTTTGTGATGCTCGTCAGGGGGGCGGAGCCTATGGA
AAAACGCCAGCAACGCGGCCTTTTTACGGTTCCTGGCCTTTTGCTGGCCTTTTGCTCACATGTTCTTTCC
TGCGTTATCCCCTGATTCTGTGGATAACCGTATTACCGCCTTTGAGTGAGCTGATACCGCTCGCCGCAGC
CGAACGACCGAGCGCAGCGAGTCAGTGAGCGAGGAAGCGGAAGGCGAGAGTAGGGAACTGCCAGGCATCA
AACTAAGCAGAAGGCCCCTGACGGATGGCCTTTTTGCGTTTCTACAAACTCTTTCTGTGTTGTAAAACGA
CGGCCAGTCTTAAGCTCGGGCCCCCTGGGCGGTTCTGATAACGAGTAATCGTTAATCCGCAAATAACGTA
AAAACCCGCTTCGGCGGGTTTTTTTATGGGGGGAGTTTAGGGAAAGAGCATTTGTCAGAATATTTAAGGG
CGCCTGTCACTTTGCTTGATATATGAGAATTATTTAACCTTATAAATGAGAAAAAAGCAACGCACTTTAA
ATAAGATACGTTGCTTTTTCGATTGATGAACACCTATAATTAAACTATTCATCTATTATTTATGATTTTT
TGTATATACAATATTTCTAGTTTGTTAAAGAGAATTAAGAAAATAAATCTCGAAAATAATAAAGGGAAAA
TCAGTTTTTGATATCAAAATTATACATGTCAACGATAATACAAAATATAATACAAACTATAAGATGTTAT
CAGTATTTATTATCATTTAGAATAAATTTTGTGTCGCCCTTAATTGTGAGCGGATAACAATTACGAGCTT
CATGCACAGTGGCGTTGACTCAATATTGGCCATTAGCCATATTATTCATTGGTTATATAGCATAAATCAA
TATTGGCTATTGGCCATTGCATACGTTGTATCTATATCATAATATGTACATTTATATTGGCTCATGTCCA
ATATGACCGCCATGTTGGCATTGATTATTGACTAGTTATTAATAGTAATCAATTACGGGGTCATTAGTTC
ATAGCCCATATATGGAGTTCCGCGTTACATAACTTACGGTAAATGGCCCGCCTGGCTGACCGCCCAACGA
CCCCCGCCCATTGACGTCAATAATGACGTATGTTCCCATAGTAACGCCAATAGGGACTTTCCATTGACGT
CAATGGGTGGAGTATTTACGGTAAACTGCCCACTTGGCAGTACATCAAGTGTATCATATGCCAAGTACGC
CCCCTATTGACGTCAATGACGGTAAATGGCCCGCCTGGCATTATGCCCAGTACATGACCTTATGGGACTT
TCCTACTTGGCAGTACATCTACGTATTAGTCATCGCTATTACCATGGTGATGCGGTTTTGGCAGTACATC
AATGGGCGTGGATAGCGGTTTGACTCACGGGGATTTCCAAGTCTCCACCCCATTGACGTCAATGGGAGTT
TGTTTTGGCACCAAAATCAACGGGACTTTCCAAAATGTCGTAACAACTCCGCCCCATTGACGCAAATGGG
CGGTAGGCGTGTACGGTGGGAGGTCTATATAAGCAGAGCTCGTTTAGTGAACCGTCAGATCGCCTGGAGA
CGCCATCCACGCTGTTTTGACCTCCATAGAAGACACCGGGACCGATCCAGCCTCCGCGGCCGGGAACGGT
GCATTGGAACGCGGATTCCCCGTGCCAAGAGTGACGTAAGTACCGCCTATAGAGTCTATAGGCCCACCCC
CTTGGCTTCGTTAGAACGCGGCTACAATTAATACATAACCTTATGTATCATACACATACGATTTAGGTGA
CACTATAGAATAACATCCACTTTGCCTTTCTCTCCACAGGTGTCCACTCCCAGGTCCAACTGCACCTCGG
TTCTATCGAAAACGCGCCTGCTAGCGCCACCATGAAGACCATCATTGCCCTGAGCTACATCTTCTGCCTG
GTGTTCGCTGCGGCCGCCTGTCCTACCAGCTGTAAATGTAGCGCCAGCCGGATCTGGTGCAGCGATCCTT
CTCCTGGCATCGTGGCCTTTCCACGGCTGGAACCTAATAGCGTGGACCCCGAGAACATCACCGAGATCTT
TATCGCCAACCAGAAGCGGCTGGAAATCATCAACGAGGACGACGTGGAAGCCTACGTGGGCCTGAGAAAC
CTGACCATCGTGGACAGCGGCCTGAAGTTCGTGGCCCACAAGGCCTTTCTGAAGAACAGCAACCTGCAGC
ACATCAACTTCACCCGGAACAAGCTGACCAGCCTGAGCCGGAAGCACTTCAGACACCTGGATCTGAGCGA
GCTGATCCTCGTGGGCAACCCCTTCACCTGTAGCTGCGACATCATGTGGATCAAGACCCTGCAAGAGGCC
AAGAGCAGCCCCGACACACAGGATCTGTACTGCCTGAACGAGAGCAGCAAGAACATCCCTCTGGCTAACC
TGCAGATCCCCAACTGTGGACTGCCCAGCGCTAATCTGGCCGCTCCTAATCTGACAGTGGAAGAGGGCAA
GTCTATCACCCTGAGCTGTAGCGTGGCAGGCGACCCCGTGCCTAACATGTATTGGGACGTGGGCAATCTG
GTGTCCAAGCACATGAACGAGACAAGCCACACACAGGGCAGCCTGCGGATCACCAATATCAGCTCCGACG
ACAGCGGCAAGCAGATCTCTTGTGTGGCCGAGAATCTCGTGGGCGAAGATCAGGACAGCGTGAACCTGAC
CGTGCACTTCGCCCCTACCATCACCTTTCTGGAAAGCCCCACCAGCGACCACCACTGGTGCATCCCTTTT
ACCGTGAAGGGCAACCCTAAGCCTGCTCTGCAGTGGTTCTACAACGGCGCCATCCTGAATGAGTCCAAGT
ACATCTGTACCAAGATCCACGTGACCAACCACACCGAGTACCACGGCTGTCTGCAGCTGGACAACCCCAC
ACACATGAACAACGGCGACTACACCCTGATCGCCAAGAACGAGTACGGCAAGGACGAGAAGCAGATCAGC
GCCCACTTTATGGGCTGGCCCGGAATCGACGATGGCGCCAATCCTAACTACCCCGACGTGATCTACGAGG
ACTATGGCACCGCCGCCAACGACATCGGCGACACCACCAACAGAAGCAACGAGATCCCCAGCACCGACGT
GACCGATAAGACCGGCAGAGAACATGGCGCGCCGGGCGGCGACAAGACCCACACCTGCCCCCCCTGCCCA
GCTCCAGAACTGCTGGGAGGGCCTTCCGTGTTCCTGTTCCCCCCCAAGCCCAAGGACACCCTGATGATCA
GCAGGACCCCCGAGGTGACCTGCGTGGTGGTGGCCGTGTCCCACGAGGACCCAGAGGTGAAGTTCAACTG
GTACGTGGACGGCGTGGAGGTGCACAACGCCAAGACCAAGCCCAGAGAGGAGCAGTACAACAGCACCTAC
AGGGTGGTGTCCGTGCTGACCGTGCTGCACCAGGACTGGCTGAACGGCAAAGAATACAAGTGCAAAGTCT
CCAACAAGGCCCTGGCTGCCCCAATCGAAAAGACAATCAGCAAGGCCAAGGGCCAGCCACGGGAGCCCCA
GGTGTACACCCTGCCCCCCAGCCGGGAGGAGATGACCAAGAACCAGGTGTCCCTGACCTGTCTGGTGAAG
GGCTTCTACCCCAGCGATATCGCCGTGGAGTGGGAGAGCAACGGCCAGCCCGAGAACAACTACAAGACCA
CCCCCCCAGTGCTGGACAGCGACGGCAGCTTCTTCCTGTACAGCAAGCTGACCGTGGACAAGTCCAGGTG
GCAGCAGGGCAACGTGTTCAGCTGCAGCGTGATGCACGAGGCCCTGCACAACCACTACACCCAGAAGTCC
CTGAGCCTGAGCCCCGGCGGCAGCGGTCTTAATGATATTTTCGAGGCTCAGAAGATTGAGTGGCATGAAC
ACCACCACCATCACCACTAAGGCCGGCCTGTAGTCACTGGCACAACGCGTTACCCGGTAAGCCAATCGGG
TATACACGGTCGTCATACTGCAGACAGGGTTCTTCTACTTTGCAAGATAGTCTTGAGTAGTAAAATAAAT
AGATAGAGAAAATCAGCCTCGACTGTGCCTTCTAGTTGCCAGCCATCTGTTGTTTGCCCCTCCCCCGTGC
CTTCCTTGACCCTGGAAGGTGCCACTCCCACTGTCCTTTCCTAATAAAATGAGGAAATTGCATCACAACA
CTCAACCCTATCTCGGTCTATTCTTTTGATTTATAAGGGATTTTGCCGATTTCGGCCTATTGGTTAAAAA
ATGAGCTGATTTAACAAAAATTTAACGCGAATTAATTCTGTGGAATGTGTGTCAGTTAGGGTGTGGAAAG
TCCCCAGGCTCCCCAGCAGGCAGAAGTATGCAAAGCATGCATCTCAATTAGTCAGCAACCAGGTGTGGAA
AGTCCCCAGGCTCCCCAGCAGGCAGAAGTATGCAAAGCATGCATCTCAATTAGTCAGCAACCATAGTCCC
GCCCCTAACTCCGCCCATCCCGCCCCTAACTCCGCCCAGTTCCGCCCATTCTCCGCCCCATGGCTGACTA
ATTTTTTTTATTTATGCAGAGGCCGAGGCCGCCTCTGCCTCTGAGCTATTCCAGAAGTAGTGAGGAGGCT
TTTTTGGAGGCCTAGGCTTTTGCAAAAAGCTCCCGGGAGCTTGTATATCCATTTTCGGATCTGATCAGCA
CGTGTTGACAATTAATCATCGGCATAGTATATCGGCATAGTATAATACGACAAGGTGAGGAACTAAACCA
TGACCGAGTACAAGCCCACGGTGCGCCTCGCCACCCGCGACGACGTCCCCAGGGCCGTACGCACCCTCGC
CGCCGCGTTCGCCGACTACCCCGCCACGCGCCACACCGTCGATCCGGACCGCCACATCGAGCGGGTCACC
GAGCTGCAAGAACTCTTCCTCACGCGCGTCGGGCTCGACATCGGCAAGGTGTGGGTCGCGGACGACGGCG
CCGCGGTGGCGGTCTGGACCACGCCGGAGAGCGTCGAAGCGGGGGCGGTGTTCGCCGAGATCGGCCCGCG
CATGGCCGAGTTGAGCGGTTCCCGGCTGGCCGCGCAGCAACAGATGGAAGGCCTCCTGGCGCCGCACCGG
CCCAAGGAGCCCGCGTGGTTCCTGGCCACCGTCGGCGTCTCGCCCGACCACCAGGGCAAGGGTCTGGGCA
GCGCCGTCGTGCTCCCCGGAGTGGAGGCGGCCGAGCGCGCCGGGGTGCCCGCCTTCCTGGAGACATCCGC
GCCCCGCAACCTCCCCTTCTACGAGCGGCTCGGCTTCACCGTCACCGCCGACGTCGAGGTGCCCGAAGGA
CCGCGCACCTGGTGCATGACCCGCAAGCCCGGTGCCTGACACGTGCTACGAGATTTCGATTCCACCGCCG
CCTTCTATGAAAGGTTGGGCTTCGGAATCGTTTTCCGGGACGCCGGCTGGATGATCCTCCAGCGCGGGGA
TCTCATGCTGGAGTTCTTCGCCCACCCCAACTTGTTTATTGCAGCTTATAATGGTTACAAATAAAGCAAT
AGCATCACAAATTTCACAAATAAAGCATTTTTTTCACTGCATTCTAGTTGTGGTTTGTCCAAACTCATCA
ATGTATCTTATCATGTCTGTATACCGTCGACCTCTAGCTAGAGCTTGGCGTAATCATGGTCATTACCAAT
GCTTAATCAGTGAGGCACCTATCTCAGCGATCTGTCTATTTCGTTCATCCATAGTTGCCTGACTCCCCGT
CGTGTAGATAACTACGATACGGGAGGGCTTACCATCTGGCCCCAGCGCTGCGATGATACCGCGAGAACCA
CGCTCACCGGCTCCGGATTTATCAGCAATAAACCAGCCAGCCGGAAGGGCCGAGCGCAGAAGTGGTCCTG
CAACTTTATCCGCCTCCATCCAGTCTATTAATTGTTGCCGGGAAGCTAGAGTAAGTAGTTCGCCAGTTAA
TAGTTTGCGCAACGTTGTTGCCATCGCTACAGGCATCGTGGTGTCACGCTCGTCGTTTGGTATGGCTTCA
TTCAGCTCCGGTTCCCAACGATCAAGGCGAGTTACATGATCCCCCATGTTGTGCAAAAAAGCGGTTAGCT
CCTTCGGTCCTCCGATCGTTGTCAGAAGTAAGTTGGCCGCAGTGTTATCACTCATGGTTATGGCAGCACT
GCATAATTCTCTTACTGTCATGCCATCCGTAAGATGCTTTTCTGTGACTGGTGAGTACTCAACCAAGTCA
TTCTGAGAATAGTGTATGCGGCGACCGAGTTGCTCTTGCCCGGCGTCAATACGGGATAATACCGCGCCAC
ATAGCAGAACTTTAAAAGTGCTCATCATTGGAAAACGTTCTTCGGGGCGAAAACTCTCAAGGATCTTACC
GCTGTTGAGATCCAGTTCGATGTAACCCACTCGTGCACCCAACTGATCTTCAGCATCTTTTACTTTCACC
AGCGTTTCTGGGTGAGCAAAAACAGGAAGGCAAAATGCCGCAAAAAAGGGAATAAGGGCGACACGGAAAT
GTTGAATACTCATATTCTTCCTT
Features (pLannotate 1.2.2; 21 found; start..end, strand, type, name):
    119..143     -  CDS            KanR (fragment): aminoglycoside phosphotransferase; aph(3')-Ia; confers resistance to kanamycin
    254..842     +  rep_origin     ori: high-copy-number ColE1/pMB1/pBR322/pUC origin of replication
   1067..1084    +  terminator     rrnB T2 terminator (fragment): transcription terminator T2 from the E. coli rrnB gene
   1109..1128    -  CDS            lacZα (fragment): LacZα fragment of β-galactosidase; lacZ fragment
   1584..1600    +  protein_bind   lac operator: The lac repressor binds to the lac operator to inhibit transcription in E. coli. This inhibition can be relieved by adding lactose or isopropyl-β-D-thiogalactopyranoside (IPTG). lac repressor encoded by lacI
   1843..2146    +  enhancer       CMV enhancer: human cytomegalovirus immediate early enhancer
   2147..2350    +  promoter       CMV promoter: human cytomegalovirus (CMV) immediate early promoter
   2486..2529    +  intron         CMV intron (fragment): modified intron A from human cytomegalovirus
   2581..2599    +  promoter       SP6 promoter: promoter for bacteriophage SP6 RNA polymerase
   2603..2640    +  CDS            IgH signal sequence (fragment): signal sequence from the mouse immunoglobulin heavy chain variable region
   2737..3945    +  CDS            NTRK2 (fragment): NTRK2_HUMAN - Also known as TRKB. Experimental evidence at protein level: Swiss-Prot protein existence level 1. Receptor tyrosine kinase involved in the development and the maturation of the central and the peripheral nervous systems through regulation of neuron survival, proliferation, migration, differentiation, and synapse formation and plasticity (By similarity). Receptor for BDNF/brain-derived neurotrophic factor and NTF4/neurotrophin-4. Alternatively can also bind NTF3/neurotrophin-3 which is less efficient in activating the receptor but regulates neuron survival through NTRK2 (PubMed:75
   3907..4638    +  CDS            IGHG4 (fragment): IGHG4_HUMAN - Experimental evidence at protein level: Swiss-Prot protein existence level 1. Constant region of immunoglobulin heavy chains. Immunoglobulins, also known as antibodies, are membrane-bound or secreted glycoproteins produced by B lymphocytes. In the recognition phase of humoral immunity, the membrane-bound immunoglobulins serve as receptors which, upon binding of a specific antigen, trigger the clonal expansion and differentiation of B lymphocytes into immunoglobulins- secreting plasma cells. Secreted immunoglobulins mediate the effector phase of humoral immunity, which results in
   4853..4964    +  polyA_signal   bGH poly(A) signal: bovine growth hormone polyadenylation signal
   4965..5073    +  rep_origin     f1 ori (fragment): f1 bacteriophage origin of replication; arrow indicates direction of (+) strand synthesis
   5087..5416    +  promoter       SV40 promoter: SV40 enhancer and early promoter
   5464..5511    +  promoter       EM7 promoter: synthetic bacterial promoter&nbsp
   5530..6129    +  CDS            PuroR (fragment): puromycin N-acetyltransferase; pac from Streptomyces; confers resistance to puromycin
   6139..6264    +  CDS            ble (fragment): BLE_KLEPN - Experimental evidence at protein level: Swiss-Prot protein existence level 1. Binding protein with a strong affinity to the bleomycin family of antibiotics. Binds to CL990; an antimitotic-antibiotic compound. From Klebsiella pneumoniae.
   6259..6380    +  polyA_signal   SV40 poly(A) signal: SV40 polyadenylation signal
   6433..7293    -  CDS            AmpR: β-lactamase; bla; confers resistance to ampicillin, carbenicillin, and related antibiotics
   7296..89      -  promoter       AmpR promoter (fragment) (across the origin): bla
