[The description below was written by a language model from this plasmid's Addgene catalogue record and pLannotate feature annotations shown in this document.]
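Description:
pD649-HAsp-NTRK2-Fc(DAPA)-AviTag-6xHis is a mammalian expression plasmid built on the pD649 backbone for producing a secreted, soluble form of the human NTRK2 (TrkB) extracellular domain. It is propagated in E. coli as a high-copy plasmid through a ColE1/pUC-type origin and selected with ampicillin via a β-lactamase gene. The sequenced record is about 7.3 kb. Its annotation also shows a mammalian selection cassette in which the SV40 early promoter, followed by the bacterial EM7 promoter, drives a puromycin N-acetyltransferase gene ending in an SV40 polyadenylation signal. Short fragments of KanR, lacZα, ble and the f1 origin are annotated as well and appear to be backbone remnants rather than functional elements.

The expression unit uses the CMV immediate-early enhancer and promoter, followed by a fragment of CMV intron A and an SP6 promoter, which can support in vitro transcription and serves as a sequencing primer site. The construct name indicates an HA-derived signal peptide, although the annotation software matched this leader region to part of an immunoglobulin heavy chain signal sequence. It directs the roughly 1.2 kb NTRK2 ectodomain, cloned between retained NotI and AscI sites, into the secretory pathway. The ectodomain is fused at its C terminus to a human IgG Fc region carrying the D265A and P329A (DAPA) substitutions, which are generally used to reduce Fc effector functions. The software's closest match for this region is IGHG4, but the catalogue does not state the subclass. An AviTag for site-specific biotinylation and a 6xHis tag for metal-affinity purification follow, and the transcript ends at a bGH polyadenylation signal.

The plasmid belongs to a collection made to map extracellular protein–protein interactions among human immunoglobulin-superfamily cell-surface proteins. The depositor notes that some plasmids in this collection may carry an IS4-like transposase insertion upstream of the CMV promoter, though none is annotated here.
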