Addgene plasmid #156839: pD649-HAsp-NTRK2-Fc(DAPA)-AviTag-6xHis
Purpose: Mammalian expression of cell-surface protein extracellular domain fused to Fc(DAPA)-Avi-6xHis. Protein is secreted from cells.
Depositing lab: Chris Garcia. Depositing organization: Stanford University. Publication: A Human IgSF Cell-Surface Interactome Reveals a Complex Network of Protein-Protein Interactions. Wojtowicz WM, Vielmetter J, Fernandes RA, Siepe DH, Eastman CL, Chisholm GB, Cox S, Klock H, Anderson PW, Rue SM, Miller JJ, Glaser SM, Bragstad ML, Vance J, Lam AW, Lesley SA, Zinn K, Garcia KC. Cell. 2020 Aug 20;182(4):1027-1043.e17. doi: 10.1016/j.cell.2020.07.025. PubMed 32822567.
Backbone
  Vector backbone: pD649
  Backbone size w/o insert (bp): 6106
  Vector type: Mammalian Expression
Growth in bacteria
  Bacterial resistance: Ampicillin, 100 μg/mL
  Growth temperature: 37°C
  Growth strain: DH5alpha
  Copy number: High Copy
Gene/Insert
  Gene/Insert name: NTRK2
  Species: H. sapiens (human)
  Insert size (bp): 1197
  Mutation: Fc region of human IgG contains D265A and P329A mutations (DAPA)
  Entrez Gene: NTRK2 (a.k.a. DEE58, EIEE58, GP145-TrkB, OBHD, TRKB, trk-B)
  Promoter: CMV/SP6
  Tag / fusion protein: Fc(DAPA)-AviTag-6xHis (C terminal on backbone)
  Cloning method: Restriction Enzyme; 5′ cloning site GCGGCCGC (not destroyed); 3′ cloning site GGCGCGCC (not destroyed)
  Sequencing primers: 5′ ATTTAGGTGACACTATAG; 3′ CACGTACCAGTTGAACTTCACC
Resource information
  A portion of this plasmid was derived from a plasmid made by: synthesis by ThermoFisher
Terms and licenses: Academic/Nonprofit Terms; Industry Terms: Not Available to Industry
Depositor comments: Some plasmids in this collection may have an IS4-like element ISVsa5 family transposase upstream of the CMV promoter.
How to cite: pD649-HAsp-NTRK2-Fc(DAPA)-AviTag-6xHis was a gift from Chris Garcia (Addgene plasmid # 156839 ; http://n2t.net/addgene:156839 ; RRID:Addgene_156839)
