>Addgene plasmid #156839 | pD649-HAsp-NTRK2-Fc(DAPA)-AviTag-6xHis | depositor partial sequence | sequence record 302788 | insert (extracellular domain)
TGTCCTACCAGCTGTAAATGTAGCGCCAGCCGGATCTGGTGCAGCGATCCTTCTCCTGGCATCGTGGCCT
TTCCACGGCTGGAACCTAATAGCGTGGACCCCGAGAACATCACCGAGATCTTTATCGCCAACCAGAAGCG
GCTGGAAATCATCAACGAGGACGACGTGGAAGCCTACGTGGGCCTGAGAAACCTGACCATCGTGGACAGC
GGCCTGAAGTTCGTGGCCCACAAGGCCTTTCTGAAGAACAGCAACCTGCAGCACATCAACTTCACCCGGA
ACAAGCTGACCAGCCTGAGCCGGAAGCACTTCAGACACCTGGATCTGAGCGAGCTGATCCTCGTGGGCAA
CCCCTTCACCTGTAGCTGCGACATCATGTGGATCAAGACCCTGCAAGAGGCCAAGAGCAGCCCCGACACA
CAGGATCTGTACTGCCTGAACGAGAGCAGCAAGAACATCCCTCTGGCTAACCTGCAGATCCCCAACTGTG
GACTGCCCAGCGCTAATCTGGCCGCTCCTAATCTGACAGTGGAAGAGGGCAAGTCTATCACCCTGAGCTG
TAGCGTGGCAGGCGACCCCGTGCCTAACATGTATTGGGACGTGGGCAATCTGGTGTCCAAGCACATGAAC
GAGACAAGCCACACACAGGGCAGCCTGCGGATCACCAATATCAGCTCCGACGACAGCGGCAAGCAGATCT
CTTGTGTGGCCGAGAATCTCGTGGGCGAAGATCAGGACAGCGTGAACCTGACCGTGCACTTCGCCCCTAC
CATCACCTTTCTGGAAAGCCCCACCAGCGACCACCACTGGTGCATCCCTTTTACCGTGAAGGGCAACCCT
AAGCCTGCTCTGCAGTGGTTCTACAACGGCGCCATCCTGAATGAGTCCAAGTACATCTGTACCAAGATCC
ACGTGACCAACCACACCGAGTACCACGGCTGTCTGCAGCTGGACAACCCCACACACATGAACAACGGCGA
CTACACCCTGATCGCCAAGAACGAGTACGGCAAGGACGAGAAGCAGATCAGCGCCCACTTTATGGGCTGG
CCCGGAATCGACGATGGCGCCAATCCTAACTACCCCGACGTGATCTACGAGGACTATGGCACCGCCGCCA
ACGACATCGGCGACACCACCAACAGAAGCAACGAGATCCCCAGCACCGACGTGACCGATAAGACCGGCAG
AGAACAT
